Addgene plasmid #39454: pAAV-EF1a-HA-hTet1CD-WPRE-PolyA
Depositing lab: Hongjun Song. Depositing organization: Johns Hopkins University and School of Medicine. Publication: Hydroxylation of 5-methylcytosine by TET1 promotes active DNA demethylation in the adult brain. Guo JU, Su Y, Zhong C, Ming GL, Song H. Cell. 2011 Apr 29;145(3):423-34. Epub 2011 Apr 14. 10.1016/j.cell.2011.03.022 PubMed 21496894.
Backbone
  Vector backbone: pAAV
  Backbone size w/o insert (bp): 5321
  Total vector size (bp): 7523
  Vector type: Mammalian Expression, AAV
Growth in bacteria
  Bacterial resistance: Ampicillin, 100 μg/mL
  Growth temperature: 37°C
  Growth strain: DH5alpha
  Copy number: High Copy
Gene/Insert
  Gene/Insert name: HA-hTet1CD
  Species: H. sapiens (human)
  Insert size (bp): 2202
  Mutation: aa1418–2136
  Entrez Gene: TET1 (a.k.a. CXXC6, LCX, bA119F7.1)
  Promoter: EF1a
  Tag / fusion protein: HA (N terminal on insert)
  Cloning method: Restriction Enzyme; 5′ cloning site KpnI (not destroyed); 3′ cloning site EcoRV (not destroyed)
  Sequencing primers: 5′ EF1A-F; 3′ WPRE-R
Terms and licenses: Academic/Nonprofit Terms; Industry Terms: Not Available to Industry
How to cite: pAAV-EF1a-HA-hTet1CD-WPRE-PolyA was a gift from Hongjun Song (Addgene plasmid # 39454 ; http://n2t.net/addgene:39454 ; RRID:Addgene_39454)
