[The description below was written by a language model from this plasmid's Addgene catalogue record.]
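Description:
pAAV-EF1a-HA-hTet1CD-WPRE-PolyA is an adeno-associated virus transfer plasmid for mammalian expression, built on a pAAV backbone of about 5.3 kb and totalling roughly 7.5 kb with its insert. It is propagated in E. coli as a high-copy plasmid under ampicillin selection. No feature table accompanies the record, so details such as the AAV inverted terminal repeats, the bacterial origin, and the exact polyadenylation signal are inferred only from the vector type and name, not documented individually. In vectors of this class, the ITRs flank the expression cassette and allow it to be packaged into recombinant AAV particles when helper functions are supplied.

The payload is a roughly 2.2 kb fragment of human TET1 encoding the catalytic domain, amino acids 1418–2136, carrying an N-terminal HA epitope tag for detection by immunostaining or immunoblotting. It was cloned between KpnI and EcoRV sites, both retained. Expression is driven by the EF1a promoter, a strong constitutive promoter active in many mammalian cell types. As the name indicates, the coding sequence is followed by a WPRE, a post-transcriptional element that enhances transcript stability and expression, and by a polyadenylation signal.

TET1 is a dioxygenase that converts 5-methylcytosine to 5-hydroxymethylcytosine, and the isolated catalytic domain allows this activity to be overexpressed from a cassette small enough for AAV packaging. The associated publication concerns TET1-mediated hydroxylation in active DNA demethylation in the adult brain, which is consistent with using the construct, by transfection or AAV delivery, to raise TET1 catalytic activity in cells or neural tissue.
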