>Addgene plasmid #39454 | pAAV-EF1a-HA-hTet1CD-WPRE-PolyA | addgene partial sequence | sequence record 51822 | EF1a-F 5'-TCAAGCCTCAGACAGTGGTTC-3'
CCGGATCCATGTACCCATACGATGTTCCAGATTACGCTGGAGGCTCGACCGAACTGCCCACCTGCAGCTG
TCTTGATCGAGTTATACAAAAAGACAAAGGCCCATATTATACACACCTTGGGGCAGGACCAAGTGTTGCT
GCTGTCAGGGAAATCATGGAGAATAGGTATGGTCAAAAAGGAAACGCAATAAGGATAGAAATAGTAGTGT
ACACCGGTAAAGAAGGGAAAAGCTCTCATGGGTGTCCAATTGCTAAGTGGGTTTTAAGAAGAAGCAGTGA
TGAAGAAAAAGTTCTTTGTTTGGTCCGGCAGCGTACAGGCCACCACTGTCCAACTGCTGTGATGGTGGTG
CTCATCATGGTGTGGGATGGCATCCCTCTTCCAATGGCCGACCGGCTATACACAGAGCTCACAGAGAATC
TAAAGTCATACAATGGGCACCCTACCGACAGAAGATGCACCCTCAATGAAAATCGTACCTGTACATGTCA
AGGAATTGATCCAGAGACTTGTGGAGCTTCATTCTCTTTTGGCTGTTCATGGAGTATGTACTTTAATGGC
TGTAAGTTTGGTAGAAGCCCAAGCCCCAGAAGATTTAGAATTGATCCAAGCTCTCCCTTACATGAAAAAA
ACCTTGAAGATAACTTACAGAGTTTGGCTACACGATTAGCTCCAATTTATAAGCAGTATGCTCCAGTAGC
TTACCAAAATCAGGTGGAATATGAAAATGTTGCCCGAGAATGTCGGCTTGGCAGCAAGGAAGGTCGTCCC
TTCTCTGGGGTCACTGCTTGCCTGGACTTCTGTGCTCATCCCCACAGGGACATTCACAACATGAAT
